>Addgene plasmid #122168 | p8xEGFP-N1 | addgene full sequence | sequence record 241032 | Addgene NGS Result
CGTTACATAACTTACGGTAAATGGCCCGCCTGGCTGACCGCCCAACGACCCCCGCCCATTGACGTCAATA
ATGACGTATGTTCCCATAGTAACGCCAATAGGGACTTTCCATTGACGTCAATGGGTGGAGTATTTACGGT
AAACTGCCCACTTGGCAGTACATCAAGTGTATCATATGCCAAGTACGCCCCCTATTGACGTCAATGACGG
TAAATGGCCCGCCTGGCATTATGCCCAGTACATGACCTTATGGGACTTTCCTACTTGGCAGTACATCTAC
GTATTAGTCATCGCTATTACCATGGTGATGCGGTTTTGGCAGTACATCAATGGGCGTGGATAGCGGTTTG
ACTCACGGGGATTTCCAAGTCTCCACCCCATTGACGTCAATGGGAGTTTGTTTTGGCACCAAAATCAACG
GGACTTTCCAAAATGTCGTAACAACTCCGCCCCATTGACGCAAATGGGCGGTAGGCGTGTACGGTGGGAG
GTCTATATAAGCAGAGCTGGTTTAGTGAACCGTCAGATCCGCTAGCGCTACCGGACTCAGATCTCGAGCT
CAAGCTTGAAATCGAATTCCCGCGGGCCCGGGATCCACCGGTCGCCACCATGGTGAGCAAGGGCGAGGAG
CTGTTCACCGGGGTGGTGCCCATCCTGGTCGAGCTGGACGGCGACGTAAACGGCCACAAGTTCAGCGTGT
CCGGCGAGGGCGAGGGCGATGCCACCTACGGCAAGCTGACCCTGAAGTTCATCTGCACCACCGGCAAGCT
GCCCGTGCCCTGGCCCACCCTCGTGACCACCCTGACCTACGGCGTGCAGTGCTTCAGCCGCTACCCCGAC
CACATGAAGCAGCACGACTTCTTCAAGTCCGCCATGCCCGAAGGCTACGTCCAGGAGCGCACCATCTTCT
TCAAGGACGACGGCAACTACAAGACCCGCGCCGAGGTGAAGTTCGAGGGCGACACCCTGGTGAACCGCAT
CGAGCTGAAGGGCATCGACTTCAAGGAGGACGGCAACATCCTGGGGCACAAGCTGGAGTACAACTACAAC
AGCCACAACGTCTATATCATGGCCGACAAGCAGAAGAACGGCATCAAGGTGAACTTCAAGATCCGCCACA
ACATCGAGGACGGCAGCGTGCAGCTCGCCGACCACTACCAGCAGAACACCCCCATCGGCGACGGCCCCGT
GCTGCTGCCCGACAACCACTACCTGAGCACCCAGTCCGCCCTGAGCAAAGACCCCAACGAGAAGCGCGAT
CACATGGTCCTGCTGGAGTTCGTGACCGCCGCCGGGATCACTCTCGGCATGGACGAGCTGTACAAGGGTC
CGGTCGCCACCATGGTGAGCAAGGGCGAGGAGCTGTTCACCGGGGTGGTGCCCATCCTGGTCGAGCTGGA
CGGCGACGTAAACGGCCACAAGTTCAGCGTGTCCGGCGAGGGCGAGGGCGATGCCACCTACGGCAAGCTG
ACCCTGAAGTTCATCTGCACCACCGGCAAGCTGCCCGTGCCCTGGCCCACCCTCGTGACCACCCTGACCT
ACGGCGTGCAGTGCTTCAGCCGCTACCCCGACCACATGAAGCAGCACGACTTCTTCAAGTCCGCCATGCC
CGAAGGCTACGTCCAGGAGCGCACCATCTTCTTCAAGGACGACGGCAACTACAAGACCCGCGCCGAGGTG
AAGTTCGAGGGCGACACCCTGGTGAACCGCATCGAGCTGAAGGGCATCGACTTCAAGGAGGACGGCAACA
TCCTGGGGCACAAGCTGGAGTACAACTACAACAGCCACAACGTCTATATCATGGCCGACAAGCAGAAGAA
CGGCATCAAGGTGAACTTCAAGATCCGCCACAACATCGAGGACGGCAGCGTGCAGCTCGCCGACCACTAC
CAGCAGAACACCCCCATCGGCGACGGCCCCGTGCTGCTGCCCGACAACCACTACCTGAGCACCCAGTCCG
CCCTGAGCAAAGACCCCAACGAGAAGCGCGATCACATGGTCCTGCTGGAGTTCGTGACCGCCGCCGGGAT
CACTCTCGGCATGGACGAGCTGTATAAGGGTCCGGTCGCCACCATGGTGAGCAAGGGCGAGGAGCTGTTC
ACCGGGGTGGTGCCCATCCTGGTCGAGCTGGACGGCGACGTAAACGGCCACAAGTTCAGCGTGTCCGGCG
AGGGCGAGGGCGATGCCACCTACGGCAAGCTGACCCTGAAGTTCATCTGCACCACCGGCAAGCTGCCCGT
GCCCTGGCCCACCCTCGTGACCACCCTGACCTACGGCGTGCAGTGCTTCAGCCGCTACCCCGACCACATG
AAGCAGCACGACTTCTTCAAGTCCGCCATGCCCGAAGGCTACGTCCAGGAGCGCACCATCTTCTTCAAGG
ACGACGGCAACTACAAGACCCGCGCCGAGGTGAAGTTCGAGGGCGACACCCTGGTGAACCGCATCGAGCT
GAAGGGCATCGACTTCAAGGAGGACGGCAACATCCTGGGGCACAAGCTGGAGTACAACTACAACAGCCAC
AACGTCTATATCATGGCCGACAAGCAGAAGAACGGCATCAAGGTGAACTTCAAGATCCGCCACAACATCG
AGGACGGCAGCGTGCAGCTCGCCGACCACTACCAGCAGAACACCCCCATCGGCGACGGCCCCGTGCTGCT
GCCCGACAACCACTACCTGAGCACCCAGTCCGCCCTGAGCAAAGACCCCAACGAGAAGCGCGATCACATG
GTCCTGCTGGAGTTCGTGACCGCCGCCGGGATCACTCTCGGCATGGACGAGCTGTATAAGGGTCCGGTCG
CCACCATGGTGAGCAAGGGCGAGGAGCTGTTCACCGGGGTGGTGCCCATCCTGGTCGAGCTGGACGGCGA
CGTAAACGGCCACAAGTTCAGCGTGTCCGGCGAGGGCGAGGGCGATGCCACCTACGGCAAGCTGACCCTG
AAGTTCATCTGCACCACCGGCAAGCTGCCCGTGCCCTGGCCCACCCTCGTGACCACCCTGACCTACGGCG
TGCAGTGCTTCAGCCGCTACCCCGACCACATGAAGCAGCACGACTTCTTCAAGTCCGCCATGCCCGAAGG
CTACGTCCAGGAGCGCACCATCTTCTTCAAGGACGACGGCAACTACAAGACCCGCGCCGAGGTGAAGTTC
GAGGGCGACACCCTGGTGAACCGCATCGAGCTGAAGGGCATCGACTTCAAGGAGGACGGCAACATCCTGG
GGCACAAGCTGGAGTACAACTACAACAGCCACAACGTCTATATCATGGCCGACAAGCAGAAGAACGGCAT
CAAGGTGAACTTCAAGATCCGCCACAACATCGAGGACGGCAGCGTGCAGCTCGCCGACCACTACCAGCAG
AACACCCCCATCGGCGACGGCCCCGTGCTGCTGCCCGACAACCACTACCTGAGCACCCAGTCCGCCCTGA
GCAAAGACCCCAACGAGAAGCGCGATCACATGGTCCTGCTGGAGTTCGTGACCGCCGCCGGGATCACTCT
CGGCATGGACGAGCTGTACAAGGGTCCGGTCGCCACCATGGTGAGCAAGGGCGAGGAGCTGTTCACCGGG
GTGGTGCCCATCCTGGTCGAGCTGGACGGCGACGTAAACGGCCACAAGTTCAGCGTGTCCGGCGAGGGCG
AGGGCGATGCCACCTACGGCAAGCTGACCCTGAAGTTCATCTGCACCACCGGCAAGCTGCCCGTGCCCTG
GCCCACCCTCGTGACCACCCTGACCTACGGCGTGCAGTGCTTCAGCCGCTACCCCGACCACATGAAGCAG
CACGACTTCTTCAAGTCCGCCATGCCCGAAGGCTACGTCCAGGAGCGCACCATCTTCTTCAAGGACGACG
GCAACTACAAGACCCGCGCCGAGGTGAAGTTCGAGGGCGACACCCTGGTGAACCGCATCGAGCTGAAGGG
CATCGACTTCAAGGAGGACGGCAACATCCTGGGGCACAAGCTGGAGTACAACTACAACAGCCACAACGTC
TATATCATGGCCGACAAGCAGAAGAACGGCATCAAGGTGAACTTCAAGATCCGCCACAACATCGAGGACG
GCAGCGTGCAGCTCGCCGACCACTACCAGCAGAACACCCCCATCGGCGACGGCCCCGTGCTGCTGCCCGA
CAACCACTACCTGAGCACCCAGTCCGCCCTGAGCAAAGACCCCAACGAGAAGCGCGATCACATGGTCCTG
CTGGAGTTCGTGACCGCCGCCGGGATCACTCTCGGCATGGACGAGCTGTACAAGGGTCCGGTCGCCACCA
TGGTGAGCAAGGGCGAGGAGCTGTTCACCGGGGTGGTGCCCATCCTGGTCGAGCTGGACGGCGACGTAAA
CGGCCACAAGTTCAGCGTGTCCGGCGAGGGCGAGGGCGATGCCACCTACGGCAAGCTGACCCTGAAGTTC
ATCTGCACCACCGGCAAGCTGCCCGTGCCCTGGCCCACCCTCGTGACCACCCTGACCTACGGCGTGCAGT
GCTTCAGCCGCTACCCCGACCACATGAAGCAGCACGACTTCTTCAAGTCCGCCATGCCCGAAGGCTACGT
CCAGGAGCGCACCATCTTCTTCAAGGACGACGGCAACTACAAGACCCGCGCCGAGGTGAAGTTCGAGGGC
GACACCCTGGTGAACCGCATCGAGCTGAAGGGCATCGACTTCAAGGAGGACGGCAACATCCTGGGGCACA
AGCTGGAGTACAACTACAACAGCCACAACGTCTATATCATGGCCGACAAGCAGAAGAACGGCATCAAGGT
GAACTTCAAGATCCGCCACAACATCGAGGACGGCAGCGTGCAGCTCGCCGACCACTACCAGCAGAACACC
CCCATCGGCGACGGCCCCGTGCTGCTGCCCGACAACCACTACCTGAGCACCCAGTCCGCCCTGAGCAAAG
ACCCCAACGAGAAGCGCGATCACATGGTCCTGCTGGAGTTCGTGACCGCCGCCGGGATCACTCTCGGCAT
GGACGAGCTGTATAAGGGTCCGGTCGCCACCATGGTGAGCAAGGGCGAGGAGCTGTTCACCGGGGTGGTG
CCCATCCTGGTCGAGCTGGACGGCGACGTAAACGGCCACAAGTTCAGCGTGTCCGGCGAGGGCGAGGGCG
ATGCCACCTACGGCAAGCTGACCCTGAAGTTCATCTGCACCACCGGCAAGCTGCCCGTGCCCTGGCCCAC
CCTCGTGACCACCCTGACCTACGGCGTGCAGTGCTTCAGCCGCTACCCCGACCACATGAAGCAGCACGAC
TTCTTCAAGTCCGCCATGCCCGAAGGCTACGTCCAGGAGCGCACCATCTTCTTCAAGGACGACGGCAACT
ACAAGACCCGCGCCGAGGTGAAGTTCGAGGGCGACACCCTGGTGAACCGCATCGAGCTGAAGGGCATCGA
CTTCAAGGAGGACGGCAACATCCTGGGGCACAAGCTGGAGTACAACTACAACAGCCACAACGTCTATATC
ATGGCCGACAAGCAGAAGAACGGCATCAAGGTGAACTTCAAGATCCGCCACAACATCGAGGACGGCAGCG
TGCAGCTCGCCGACCACTACCAGCAGAACACCCCCATCGGCGACGGCCCCGTGCTGCTGCCCGACAACCA
CTACCTGAGCACCCAGTCCGCCCTGAGCAAAGACCCCAACGAGAAGCGCGATCACATGGTCCTGCTGGAG
TTCGTGACCGCCGCCGGGATCACTCTCGGCATGGACGAGCTGTACAAGGGTCCGGTCGCCACCATGGTGA
GCAAGGGCGAGGAGCTGTTCACCGGGGTGGTGCCCATCCTGGTCGAGCTGGACGGCGACGTAAACGGCCA
CAAGTTCAGCGTGTCCGGCGAGGGCGAGGGCGATGCCACCTACGGCAAGCTGACCCTGAAGTTCATCTGC
ACCACCGGCAAGCTGCCCGTGCCCTGGCCCACCCTCGTGACCACCCTGACCTACGGCGTGCAGTGCTTCA
GCCGCTACCCCGACCACATGAAGCAGCACGACTTCTTCAAGTCCGCCATGCCCGAAGGCTACGTCCAGGA
GCGCACCATCTTCTTCAAGGACGACGGCAACTACAAGACCCGCGCCGAGGTGAAGTTCGAGGGCGACACC
CTGGTGAACCGCATCGAGCTGAAGGGCATCGACTTCAAGGAGGACGGCAACATCCTGGGGCACAAGCTGG
AGTACAACTACAACAGCCACAACGTCTATATCATGGCCGACAAGCAGAAGAACGGCATCAAGGTGAACTT
CAAGATCCGCCACAACATCGAGGACGGCAGCGTGCAGCTCGCCGACCACTACCAGCAGAACACCCCCATC
GGCGACGGCCCCGTGCTGCTGCCCGACAACCACTACCTGAGCACCCAGTCCGCCCTGAGCAAAGACCCCA
ACGAGAAGCGCGATCACATGGTCCTGCTGGAGTTCGTGACCGCCGCCGGGATCACTCTCGGCATGGACGA
GCTGTACAAGTAAAGCGGCCGCGACTCTAGATCATAATCAGCCATACCACATTTGTAGAGGTTTTACTTG
CTTTAAAAAACCTCCCACACCTCCCCCTGAACCTGAAACATAAAATGAATGCAATTGTTGTTGTTAACTT
GTTTATTGCAGCTTATAATGGTTACAAATAAAGCAATAGCATCACAAATTTCACAAATAAAGCATTTTTT
TCACTGCATTCTAGTTGTGGTTTGTCCAAACTCATCAATGTATCTTAAGGCGTAAATTGTAAGCGTTAAT
ATTTTGTTAAAATTCGCGTTAAATTTTTGTTAAATCAGCTCATTTTTTAACCAATAGGCCGAAATCGGCA
AAATCCCTTATAAATCAAAAGAATAGACCGAGATAGGGT
[37 nt withheld, positions 6830-6866]
AAAGAACGTGGACTCCAACGTCAAAGG
[49 nt withheld, positions 6894-6942]
T
[91 nt withheld, positions 6944-7034]
G
[124 nt withheld, positions 7036-7159]
CAGGTGGCACTTTTCGGGGAAATGTGCGCGGAACCCCTATTTGTTTATTTTTCTAAATACATTCAAATAT
GTATCCGCTCATGAGACAATAACCCTGATAAATGCTTCAATAATATTGAAAAGGAAGAGTCCTGAGGCGG
AAAGAACCAGCTGTGGAATGTGTGTCAGTTAGGGTGTGGAAAGTCCCCAGGCTCCCCAGCAGGCAGAAGT
ATGCAAAGCATGCATCTCAATTAGTCAGCAACCAGGTGTGGAAAGTCCCCAGGCTCCCCAGCAGGCAGAA
GTATGCAAAGCATGCATCTCAATTAGTCAGCAACCATAGTCCCGCCCCTAACTCCGCCCATCCCGCCCCT
AACTCCGCCCAGTTCCGCCCATTCTCCGCCCCATGGCTGACTAATTTTTTTTATTTATGCAGAGGCCGAG
GCCGCCTCGGCCTCTGAGCTATTCCAGAAGTAGTGAGGAGGCTTTTTTGGAGGCCTAGGCTTTTGCAAAG
ATCGATCAAGAGACAGGATGAGGATCGTTTCGCATGATTGAACAAGATGGATTGCACGCAGGTTCTCCGG
CCGCTTGGGTGGAGAGGCTATTCGGCTATGACTGGGCACAACAGACAATCGGCTGCTCTGATGCCGCCGT
GTTCCGGCTGTCAGCGCAGGGGCGCCCGGTTCTTTTTGTCAAGACCGACCTGTCCGGTGCCCTGAATGAA
CTGCAAGACGAGGCAGCGCGGCTATCGTGGCTGGCCACGACGGGCGTTCCTTGCGCAGCTGTGCTCGACG
TTGTCACTGAAGCGGGAAGGGACTGGCTGCTATTGGGCGAAGTGCCGGGGCAGGATCTCCTGTCATCTCA
CCTTGCTCCTGCCGAGAAAGTATCCATCATGGCTGATGCAATGCGGCGGCTGCATACGCTTGATCCGGCT
ACCTGCCCATTCGACCACCAAGCGAAACATCGCATCGAGCGAGCACGTACTCGGATGGAAGCCGGTCTTG
TCGATCAGGATGATCTGGACGAAGAGCATCAGGGGCTCGCGCCAGCCGAACTGTTCGCCAGGCTCAAGGC
GAGCATGCCCGACGGCGAGGATCTCGTCGTGACCCATGGCGATGCCTGCTTGCCGAATATCATGGTGGAA
AATGGCCGCTTTTCTGGATTCATCGACTGTGGCCGGCTGGGTGTGGCGGACCGCTATCAGGACATAGCGT
TGGCTACCCGTGATATTGCTGAAGAGCTTGGCGGCGAATGGGCTGACCGCTTCCTCGTGCTTTACGGTAT
CGCCGCTCCCGATTCGCAGCGCATCGCCTTCTATCGCCTTCTTGACGAGTTCTTCTGAGCGGGACTCTGG
GGTTCGAAATGACCGACCAAGCGACGCCCAACCTGCCATCACGAGATTTCGATTCCACCGCCGCCTTCTA
TGAAAGGTTGGGCTTCGGAATCGTTTTCCGGGACGCCGGCTGGATGATCCTCCAGCGCGGGGATCTCATG
CTGGAGTTCTTCGCCCACCCTAGGGGGAGGCTAACTGAAACACGGAAGGAGACAATACCGGAAGGAACCC
GCGCTATGACGGCAATAAAAAGACAGAATAAAACGCACGGTGTTGGGTCGTTTGTTCATAAACGCGGGGT
TCGGTCCCAGGGCTGGCACTCTGTCGATACCCCACCGAGACCCCATTGGGGCCAATACGCCCGCGTTTCT
TCCTTTTCCCCACCCCACCCCCCAAGTTCGGGTGAAGGCCCAGGGCTCGCAGCCAACGTCGGGGCGGCAG
GCCCTGCCATAGCCTCAGGTTACTCATATATACTTTAGATTGATTTAAAACTTCATTTTTAATTTAAAAG
GATCTAGGTGAAGATCCTTTTTGATAATCTCATGACCAAAATCCCTTAACGTGAGTTTTCGTTCCACTGA
GCGTCAGACCCCGTAGAAAAGATCAAAGGATCTTCTTGAGATCCTTTTTTTCTGCGCGTAATCTGCTGCT
TGCAAACAAAAAAACCACCGCTACCAGCGGTGGTTTGTTTGCCGGATCAAGAGCTACCAACTCTTTTTCC
GAAGGTAACTGGCTTCAGCAGAGCGCAGATACCAAATACTGTTCTTCTAGTGTAGCCGTAGTTAGGCCAC
CACTTCAAGAACTCTGTAGCACCGCCTACATACCTCGCTCTGCTAATCCTGTTACCAGTGGCTGCTGCCA
GTGGCGATAAGTCGTGTCTTACCGGGTTGGACTCAAGACGATAGTTACCGGATAAGGCGCAGCGGTCGGG
CTGAACGGGGGGTTCGTGCACACAGCCCAGCTTGGAGCGAACGACCTACACCGAACTGAGATACCTACAG
CGTGAGCTATGAGAAAGCGCCACGCTTCCCGAAGGGAGAAAGGCGGACAGGTATCCGGTAAGCGGCAGGG
TCGGAACAGGAGAGCGCACGAGGGAGCTTCCAGGGGGAAACGCCTGGTATCTTTATAGTCCTGTCGGGTT
TCGCCACCTCTGACTTGAGCGTCGATTTTTGTGATGCTCGTCAGGGGGGCGGAGCCTATGGAAAAACGCC
AGCAACGCGGCCTTTTTACGGTTCCTGGCCTTTTGCTGGCCTTTTGCTCACATGTTCTTTCCTGCGTTAT
CCCCTGATTCTGTGGATAACCGTATTACCGCCATGCATTAGTTATTAATAGTAATCAATTACGGGGTCAT
TAGTTCATAGCCCATATATGGAGTTCCG
Features (pLannotate 1.2.2; 23 found; start..end, strand, type, name):
      1..304     +  enhancer       CMV enhancer: human cytomegalovirus immediate early enhancer
    305..508     +  promoter       CMV promoter: human cytomegalovirus (CMV) immediate early promoter
    531..567     +  misc_feature   MCS (fragment): multiple cloning site
    580..596     +  misc_feature   MCS (fragment): multiple cloning site
    610..1326    +  CDS            EGFP: EGFP is a basic (constitutively fluorescent) green fluorescent protein published in 1996, derived from Aequorea victoria. It is reported to be a rapidly-maturing weak dimer with moderate acid sensitivity.
   1342..2058    +  CDS            EGFP: EGFP is a basic (constitutively fluorescent) green fluorescent protein published in 1996, derived from Aequorea victoria. It is reported to be a rapidly-maturing weak dimer with moderate acid sensitivity.
   2074..2790    +  CDS            EGFP: EGFP is a basic (constitutively fluorescent) green fluorescent protein published in 1996, derived from Aequorea victoria. It is reported to be a rapidly-maturing weak dimer with moderate acid sensitivity.
   2806..3522    +  CDS            EGFP: EGFP is a basic (constitutively fluorescent) green fluorescent protein published in 1996, derived from Aequorea victoria. It is reported to be a rapidly-maturing weak dimer with moderate acid sensitivity.
   3538..4254    +  CDS            EGFP: EGFP is a basic (constitutively fluorescent) green fluorescent protein published in 1996, derived from Aequorea victoria. It is reported to be a rapidly-maturing weak dimer with moderate acid sensitivity.
   4270..4986    +  CDS            EGFP: EGFP is a basic (constitutively fluorescent) green fluorescent protein published in 1996, derived from Aequorea victoria. It is reported to be a rapidly-maturing weak dimer with moderate acid sensitivity.
   5002..5718    +  CDS            EGFP: EGFP is a basic (constitutively fluorescent) green fluorescent protein published in 1996, derived from Aequorea victoria. It is reported to be a rapidly-maturing weak dimer with moderate acid sensitivity.
   5734..6453    +  CDS            EGFP: the original enhanced GFP (Yang et al., 1996) mammalian codon-optimized
   6470..6553    +  CDS            large T antigen (fragment): large T antigen from SV40 (simian virus 40)
   6576..6697    +  polyA_signal   SV40 poly(A) signal: SV40 polyadenylation signal
   6731..7159    -  rep_origin     f1 ori (sequence partly withheld): f1 bacteriophage origin of replication; arrow indicates direction of (+) strand synthesis
   7186..7289    +  promoter       AmpR promoter: bla
   7291..7648    +  promoter       SV40 promoter: SV40 enhancer and early promoter
   7683..8477    +  CDS            NeoR/KanR: aminoglycoside phosphotransferase from Tn5; aph(3')-II (or nptII); confers resistance to neomycin, kanamycin, and G418 (Geneticin®)
   8498..8650    +  CDS            ble (fragment): BLE_KLEPN - Experimental evidence at protein level: Swiss-Prot protein existence level 1. Binding protein with a strong affinity to the bleomycin family of antibiotics. Binds to CL990; an antimitotic-antibiotic compound. From Klebsiella pneumoniae.
   8709..8756    +  polyA_signal   HSV TK poly(A) signal: herpes simplex virus thymidine kinase polyadenylation signal (Cole and Stacy, 1985)
   8847..8863    -  polyA_signal   bGH poly(A) signal (fragment): bovine growth hormone polyadenylation signal
   9085..9673    +  rep_origin     ori: high-copy-number ColE1/pMB1/pBR322/pUC origin of replication
   9788..9847    +  enhancer       CMV enhancer (fragment): human cytomegalovirus immediate early enhancer
