[The description below was written by a language model from this plasmid's Addgene catalogue record and pLannotate feature annotations shown in this document.]
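Description:
p8xEGFP-N1 is a mammalian expression plasmid of about 9.8 kb built on the pEGFP-N1 backbone, in which the single EGFP coding sequence has been expanded into a head-to-tail concatemer of eight EGFP units. The feature table shows eight consecutive EGFP open reading frames on the same strand, separated by short spacers of roughly 15 nucleotides. This is consistent with translation as one large fusion protein, driven by the human cytomegalovirus immediate-early enhancer and promoter and terminated by the SV40 polyadenylation signal. A multiple cloning site lies between the promoter and the first EGFP, so a sequence of interest can be fused to the N-terminus of the concatemer. The depositor notes that this MCS differs from that of the parental monomeric vector. The short large T antigen, ble and bGH poly(A) fragments called by the annotation software are probably incidental matches within backbone sequence rather than functional parts.

The plasmid is propagated in E. coli through a high-copy ColE1/pUC-type origin, and it also carries an f1 phage origin. A single Tn5 aminoglycoside phosphotransferase gene provides both selections. It is expressed from a bacterial bla promoter for kanamycin resistance and from the SV40 early promoter, with an HSV TK polyadenylation signal, for G418 selection of mammalian cells.

According to the associated publication title, the construct belongs to a graded set of EGFP concatemers for quantifying nuclear localization signal strength. The likely rationale, from general knowledge, is that increasingly large fluorescent cargo cannot diffuse passively through nuclear pores, so nuclear accumulation reflects active import by an attached signal.
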