Addgene plasmid #122168: p8xEGFP-N1
Purpose: Expression of 8xEGFP
Depositing lab: Georg Mayr. Depositing organization: Universitaetsklinikum Hamburg-Eppendorf. Publication: A set of enhanced green fluorescent protein concatemers for quantitative determination of nuclear localization signal strength. Bohm J, Thavaraja R, Giehler S, Nalaskowski MM. Anal Biochem. 2017 Sep 15;533:48-55. doi: 10.1016/j.ab.2017.06.015. Epub 2017 Jun 30. PubMed 28669708.
Backbone
  Vector backbone: pEGFP-N1
  Vector type: Mammalian Expression
  Selectable markers: Neomycin (select with G418)
Growth in bacteria
  Bacterial resistance: Kanamycin, 50 μg/mL
  Growth temperature: 37°C
  Growth strain: DH5alpha
  Copy number: High Copy
Gene/Insert
  Gene/Insert name: 8xEGFP
  Promoter: CMV
  Cloning method: Restriction Enzyme; 5′ cloning site BspEI (destroyed during cloning); 3′ cloning site NotI (not destroyed)
  Sequencing primers: 5′ AGCTGGTTTAGTGAACCGTCA
Terms and licenses: Academic/Nonprofit Terms; Industry Terms: Not Available to Industry
Depositor comments: Please note: The MCS of multimeric EGFP vectors differs from the MCS of the monomeric EGFP vector (pEGFP-N1): G CTA GCG CTA CCG GAC TCA GAT CTC GAG CTC AAG CTT GAA ATC GAA TTC CCG CGG GCC CGG GAT CCA CCG GTC GCC ACC ATG GTG
How to cite: p8xEGFP-N1 was a gift from Georg Mayr (Addgene plasmid # 122168 ; http://n2t.net/addgene:122168 ; RRID:Addgene_122168)
